>Addgene plasmid #213702 | pDmDERusk | addgene full sequence | sequence record 422230 | Addgene NGS Result
GCTACAGGGCGCGTCCCATTCGCCAATCCGGATATAGTTCCTCCTTTCAGCAAAAAACCCCTCAAGACCC
GTTTAGAGGCCCCAAGGGGTTATGCTAGTTATTGCTCAGCGGTGGCAGCAGCCAACTCAGCTTCCTTTCG
GGCTTTGTTAGCAGCCGGATCTCAGTGGTGGTGGTGGTGGTGCTCGAGTGCGGCCGCAAGCTTGTCGACG
GAGCTCGAATTCGGATCCGACCCATTTGCTGTCCACCAGTCATGCTAGCCATATGGCTGCCGCGCGGCAC
CAGGCCGCTGCTGTGATGATGATGATGATGGCTGCTGCCCATGGTATATCTCCTTCTTAAAGTTAAACAA
AATTATTTCTAGACTCCGTTGTGATGACGCATTGGTACGCGGTATCGGGAGGTTCGAAAATTTCGAGCGA
TATCTTAAGGGGGGTGCCTTACGTAGAACCCCGTAGGTCATGCCCGAGGCCGGTCCTGGATGGCGCGGCG
GATACGCTTGAGCAGGTTTTCGTCGAGAAGCGGCTTCAAAACCACGTCTTTTACGCCGGCCTCGGCGGCC
CGGGTCGAGATGTTTTCGTCCGGATAGCCGGTGATCAGGATCACGGGCGTAGATCTCGATCCTCTACGCC
GGACGCATCGTGGCCGGCATCACCGGCGCCACAGGTGCGGTTGCTGGCGCCTATATCGCCGACATCACCG
ATGGGGAAGATCGGGCTCGCCACTTCGGGCTCATGAGCGCTTGTTTCGGCGTGGGTATGGTGGCAGGCCC
CGTGGCCGGGGGACTGTTGGGCGCCATCTCCTTGCATGCACCATTCCTTGCGGCGGCGGTGCTCAACGGC
CTCAACCTACTACTGGGCTGCTTCCTAATGCAGGAGTCGCATAAGGGAGAGCGTCGAGATCCCGGACACC
ATCGAATGGTGCAAAACCTTTCGCGGTATGGCATGATAGCGCCCGGAAGAGAGTCAATTGAGGGTGGTGA
ATGTGCTCCGACTCATGATCATGAAGCTTTTACAAAGGGAGACCCTGGACCTGCACCGCGAGGTCGAGGC
CCTGATGCCCGTGATGAGTGAGACGCTGACCCGGCGGGGCTATCTGGAGGTGCTGCGGCGCCTGCAAGCG
GTGGTCGCGCCGCTGGAAGCACAACTCGACGCCCTGCCGCTGCCGGACGAGCTGGCGTGGCCCGAGCGCC
GCAAGGCCCATCTGCTCGCTCTGGACCTTGCCGTAATGGGGGAAGGGCCGTCAAATCAGCAGGCGCCACT
GTCTGTGCCCGAGCTGACCACTCTGGCGCAGGCCTTCGGAGCGCTTTACGTGCTTGAAGGCGCGACGCTA
GGCGGACAGCTCATCAGCCGCCATCTCAGGCGCACGCTGGGGCTAAGCCCTGAGCAGGGCAGCGCCTATT
TCTCCGGCTATGGCCCCCAGACCGGCCCGCGCTGGCGCTCGTTCGGGGAAGTGCTGGAAGCCAGCGTGCC
GGCAGAAGACGCGGCAGAGGTCGTGGCGGGAGCGCGGCAGACCTTCGGGGCCTTCCGCCGCGCCTTGCAG
GGGCTGTCGGAAGCTGAAGCGGTCCAAGTGCCTGAGGTCGCCCACGCATGACAGAACGTCCGGCAGCGCG
TCCGGGTGCAGCACGTATGACCGGTGGTGATGATTTTCTGACACCGGCACATTTAGGTGGTCCGCCTGTT
GATACCGATAATTGTGCACGTGAACCGATTCATATTCCGGGTGCCGTTCAGCCGCATGGTGCACTGCTGG
TTCTGCGTGCAGATGATGAACGTGCAGTTCAGGTTAGCGCAAATAGCGAAGCATTTGTTGGTGTTGCACC
TGATGCGCTGCTGGGTCAGCATCTGGCCGATCTGGTTGGTGATCAGGGTGCAGCCGCACTGCGTGCCGCA
TTTGCACAGGCAGGTCCGAGCGCAATGACCCTGACCTTTCGTAATGGTCGTACCTATGACGTTACCGCAC
GTCGTGATGGCGAACTGCTGCTGATGGAACTGGAACCGCCTGATGTTCGTGCAGGCACTCCGGCACTGTA
TCATGCAATTCGTGATGCACTGGGTGCACTGGAACATGCACCGGATCTGCATGCCCTGCTGGATGTTGCA
GCACAGCGTGTTCGTGCCCTGACCGGTCTGGATCGTGTGATGATCTATCGTTTTGCAGCAGATGATAGCG
GTGAAGTTGTTGCCGAAGCACGTGCACCGCATTTACATGCATTTCTGGGTCATCGTTTTCCGGAATCAGA
TATTCCGCGTCAGGCACGTGCGCTGTATGTGCAGCATTTACTGCGTTTTACCGCAGATGCCGGTGGTGGT
CAGGTTCCGCTGGTTCCTGCACTGAATCCGGTTACCAATGCACCGCTGCAGATGGGTGCCCTGGTTTTAC
GTGCAACCAGTCCGGTTCATCTGCAGTATCTGCGTAATATGGGTGTTATTGCAAGCATGAGCGTTAGCAT
TGTTCAGGATGGTCGTCTGTGGGGTCTGATTGCATGTCATCATGGTGCCGCACATGTTGTTCCGCAGGCA
ACCCGTGATGCATGTGAATTTCTGGGACGTGTTCTGAGCCTGCAGATTACCGCAAAACGTGATGCAGCAG
TTAATGCCCGTCGTGCAGCCCTGGGTGCCCAGCATGCACGTCTGGTTACCGCAGTTACCGGTACGCTGAC
ACCGCTGGATGCACTGACCCGTGCCGATCTGAATCTGCCTGGTTTTCTGGATACAGCCGGTGCCGCAGTT
CGTATGGATGGTGGTACACGTACCCTGGGTGTTACCCCGAGTGATGAGGATCTGGAACATCTGGTTGCAT
GGCTGCGTGCACAGGGTACACCGAGCGTTTGTACCGATGCGCTGGCACGTACCTATCCGCCAGGTGCACT
GTTTATGGAACGTGCAAGCGGTGTTCTGGGTGTGAGCATTAGCGGTAATTGGGATGAATATCTGCTGTGG
TTTCGTCCGGAAATTCCGGCAACCATTACCTGGGGTGGTGATCCGCATAAAGCCGTTCAGGTTTCAGATG
ATGGTACAGCACGTCTGACTCCGCGTGCCAGCTTTAGCAGCTATGTTGAAGCAGTTCGTGGTGTTGCCCA
GCCGTGGCAGGCAGGCGATCTGGATGCAGCACTGGATCTGCGTGGTGCATTACTGGAAGTTCAGGGTGCC
CGTCTGGCCGCGTTGCAGGACCTCAATGCACGCTTAGAGCGTGCTAATCGTGAGCATCAGCAGACACAAG
CACGTCTCCAGGAACTGCAATCCGAGCTCGTCCACGTCTCCAGGCTGAGCGCCATGGGCGAAATGGCGTC
CGCGCTCGCGCACGAGCTCAACCAGCCGCTGGCGGCGATCAGCAACTACATGAAGGGCTCGCGGCGGCTG
CTTGCCGGCAGCAGTGATCCGAACACACCGAAGGTCGAAAGCGCCCTGGACCGCGCCGCCGAGCAGGCGC
TGCGCGCCGGCCAGATCATCCGGCGCCTGCGCGACTTCGTTGCCCGCGGCGAATCGGAGAAGCGGGTCGA
GAGTCTCTCCAAGCTGATCGAGGAGGCCGGCGCGCTCGGGCTTGCCGGCGCGCGCGAGCAGAACGTGCAG
CTCCGCTTCAGTCTCGATCCGGGCGCCGATCTCGTTCTCGCCGACCGGGTGCAGATCCAGCAGGTCCTGG
TCAACCTGTTCCGCAACGCGCTGGAAGCGATGGCTCAGTCGCAGCGACGCGAGCTCGTCGTCACCAACAC
CCCCGCCGCCGACGACATGATCGAGGTCGAAGTGTCCGACACCGGCAGCGGTTTCCAGGACGACGTCATT
CCGAACCTGTTTCAGACTTTCTTCACCACCAAGGACACCGGCATGGGCGTGGGACTGTCCATCAGCCGCT
CGATCATCGAAGCTCACGGCGGGCGCATGTGGGCCGAGAGCAACGCATCGGGCGGGGCGACCTTCCGCTT
CACCCTCCCGGCAGCCGACGAGATGATAGGAGGTCTAGCATGACGACCAAGGGACATATCTACGTCATCG
ACGACGACGCGGCGATGCGGGATTCGCTGAATTTCCTGCTGGATTCTGCCGGCTTCGGCGTCACGCTGTT
TGACGACGCGCAAGCCTTTCTCGACGCCCTGCCGGGTCTCTCCTTCGGCTGCGTCGTCTCCGACGTGCGC
ATGCCGGGCCTTGACGGCATCGAGCTGTTGAAGCGGATGAAGGCGCAGCAAAGCCCCTTTCCGATCCTCA
TCATGACCGGTCACGGCGACGTGCCGCTCGCGGTCGAGGCGATGAAGTTAGGGGCGGTCGACTTTCTGGA
AAAGCCTTTCGAGGACGACCGCCTCACCGCCATGATCGAATCGGCGATCCGCCAGGCCGAGCCGGCCGCC
AAGAGCGAGGCCGTCGCGCAGGATATCGCCGCCCGCGTCGCCTCGTTGAGCCCCAGGGAGCGCCAGGTCA
TGGAAGGGCTGATCGCCGGCCTTTCCAACAAGCTGATCGCCCGCGAGTACGACATCAGCCCGCGCACCAT
CGAGGTGTATCGGGCCAACGTCATGACCAAGATGCAGGCCAACAGCCTTTCGGAGCTGGTTCGCCTCGCG
ATGCGCGCCGGCATGCTCAACGATTGACAATTGATGTAAGTTAGCTCACTCATTAGGCACCGGGATCTCG
ACCGATGCCCTTGAGAGCCTTCAACCCAGTCAGCTCCTTCCGGTGGGCGCGGGGCATGACTATCGTCGCC
GCACTTATGACTGTCTTCTTTATCATGCAACTCGTAGGACAGGTGCCGGCAGCGCTCTGGGTCATTTTCG
GCGAGGACCGCTTTCGCTGGAGCGCGACGATGATCGGCCTGTCGCTTGCGGTATTCGGAATCTTGCACGC
CCTCGCTCAAGCCTTCGTCACTGGTCCCGCCACCAAACGTTTCGGCGAGAAGCAGGCCATTATCGCCGGC
ATGGCGGCCCCACGGGTGCGCATGATCGTGCTCCTGTCGTTGAGGACCCGGCTAGGCTGGCGGGGTTGCC
TTACTGGTTAGCAGAATGAATCACCGATACGCGAGCGAACGTGAAGCGACTGCTGCTGCAAAACGTCTGC
GACCTGAGCAACAACATGAATGGTCTTCGGTTTCCGTGTTTCGTAAAGTCTGGAAACGCGGAAGTCAGCG
CCCTGCACCATTATGTTCCGGATCTGCATCGCAGGATGCTGCTGGCTACCCTGTGGAACACCTACATCTG
TATTAACGAAGCGCTGGCATTGACCCTGAGTGATTTTTCTCTGGTCCCGCCGCATCCATACCGCCAGTTG
TTTACCCTCACAACGTTCCAGTAACCGGGCATGTTCATCATCAGTAACCCGTATCGTGAGCATCCTCTCT
CGTTTCATCGGTATCATTACCCCCATGAACAGAAATCCCCCTTACACGGAGGCATCAGTGACCAAACAGG
AAAAAACCGCCCTTAACATGGCCCGCTTTATCAGAAGCCAGACATTAACGCTTCTGGAGAAACTCAACGA
GCTGGACGCGGATGAACAGGCAGACATCTGTGAATCGCTTCACGACCACGCTGATGAGCTTTACCGCAGC
TGCCTCGCGCGTTTCGGTGATGACGGTGAAAACCTCTGACACATGCAGCTCCCGGAGACGGTCACAGCTT
GTCTGTAAGCGGATGCCGGGAGCAGACAAGCCCGTCAGGGCGCGTCAGCGGGTGTTGGCGGGTGTCGGGG
CGCAGCCATGACCCAGTCACGTAGCGATAGCGGAGTGTATACTGGCTTAACTATGCGGCATCAGAGCAGA
TTGTACTGAGAGTGCACCATTGCGGTGTGAAATACCGCACAGATGCGTAAGGAGAAAATACCGCATCAGG
CGCTCTTCCGCTTCCTCGCTCACTGACTCGCTGCGCTCGGTCGTTCGGCTGCGGCGAGCGGTATCAGCTC
ACTCAAAGGCGGTAATACGGTTATCCACAGAATCAGGGGATAACGCAGGAAAGAACATGTGAGCAAAAGG
CCAGCAAAAGGCCAGGAACCGTAAAAAGGCCGCGTTGCTGGCGTTTTTCCATAGGCTCCGCCCCCCTGAC
GAGCATCACAAAAATCGACGCTCAAGTCAGAGGTGGCGAAACCCGACAGGACTATAAAGATACCAGGCGT
TTCCCCCTGGAAGCTCCCTCGTGCGCTCTCCTGTTCCGACCCTGCCGCTTACCGGATACCTGTCCGCCTT
TCTCCCTTCGGGAAGCGTGGCGCTTTCTCATAGCTCACGCTGTAGGTATCTCAGTTCGGTGTAGGTCGTT
CGCTCCAAGCTGGGCTGTGTGCACGAACCCCCCGTTCAGCCCGACCGCTGCGCCTTATCCGGTAACTATC
GTCTTGAGTCCAACCCGGTAAGACACGACTTATCGCCACTGGCAGCAGCCACTGGTAACAGGATTAGCAG
AGCGAGGTATGTAGGCGGTGCTACAGAGTTCTTGAAGTGGTGGCCTAACTACGGCTACACTAGAAGGACA
GTATTTGGTATCTGCGCTCTGCTGAAGCCAGTTACCTTCGGAAAAAGAGTTGGTAGCTCTTGATCCGGCA
AACAAACCACCGCTGGTAGCGGTGGTTTTTTTGTTTGCAAGCAGCAGATTACGCGCAGAAAAAAAGGATC
TCAAGAAGATCCTTTGATCTTTTCTACGGGGTCTGACGCTCAGTGGAACGAAAACTCACGTTAAGGGATT
TTGGTCATGAACAATAAAACTGTCTGCTTACATAAACAGTAATACAAGGGGTGTTATGAGCCATATTCAA
CGGGAAACGTCTTGCTCTAGGCCGCGATTAAATTCCAACATGGATGCTGATTTATATGGGTATAAATGGG
CTCGCGATAATGTCGGGCAATCAGGTGCGACAATCTATCGATTGTATGGGAAGCCCGATGCGCCAGAGTT
GTTTCTGAAACATGGCAAAGGTAGCGTTGCCAATGATGTTACAGATGAGATGGTCAGACTAAACTGGCTG
ACGGAATTTATGCCTCTTCCGACCATCAAGCATTTTATCCGTACTCCTGATGATGCATGGTTACTCACCA
CTGCGATCCCCGGGAAAACAGCATTCCAGGTATTAGAAGAATATCCTGATTCAGGTGAAAATATTGTTGA
TGCGCTGGCAGTGTTCCTGCGCCGGTTGCATTCGATTCCTGTTTGTAATTGTCCTTTTAACAGCGATCGC
GTATTTCGTCTCGCTCAGGCGCAATCACGAATGAATAACGGTTTGGTTGATGCGAGTGATTTTGATGACG
AGCGTAATGGCTGGCCTGTTGAACAAGTCTGGAAAGAAATGCATAAACTTTTGCCATTCTCACCGGATTC
AGTCGTCACTCATGGTGATTTCTCACTTGATAACCTTATTTTTGACGAGGGGAAATTAATAGGTTGTATT
GATGTTGGACGAGTCGGAATCGCAGACCGATACCAGGATCTTGCCATCCTATGGAACTGCCTCGGTGAGT
TTTCTCCTTCATTACAGAAACGGCTTTTTCAAAAATATGGTATTGATAATCCTGATATGAATAAATTGCA
GTTTCATTTGATGCTCGATGAGTTTTTCTAAGAATTAATTCATGAGCGGATACATATTTGAATGTATTTA
GAAAAATAAACAAATAGGGGTTCCGCGCACATTTCCCCGAAAAGTGCCACCTAAATTGTAAGCGTTAATA
TTTTGTTAAAATTCGCGTTAAATTTTTGTTAAATCAGCTCATTTTTTAACCAATAGGCCGAAATCGGCAA
AATCCCTTATAAATCAAAAGAATAGACCGAGATAGGGT
[37 nt withheld, positions 7739-7775]
AAAGAACGTGGACTCCAACGTCAAAGG
[49 nt withheld, positions 7803-7851]
T
[91 nt withheld, positions 7853-7943]
G
[110 nt withheld, positions 7945-8054]
Features (pLannotate 1.2.2; 19 found; start..end, strand, type, name):
     51..98      -  terminator     T7 terminator: transcription terminator for bacteriophage T7 RNA polymerase
    106..155     -  CDS            SET1 (fragment): solubility-enhancement tag derived from T7 phage gene 10B
    165..182     -  CDS            9xHis (fragment): 9xHis affinity tag
    230..262     -  CDS            T7 tag (gene 10 leader): leader peptide from bacteriophage T7 gene 10 promotes efficient translation in E. coli
    266..283     -  CDS            thrombin site: thrombin recognition and cleavage site
    294..310     -  CDS            capTEV™ (fragment): composite tag for in vivo biotinylation, TEV protease cleavage, and 6xHis tagging
    329..351     -  RBS            RBS: efficient ribosome binding site from bacteriophage T7 gene 10 (Olins and Rangwala, 1989)
    618..897     +  CDS            TcR (fragment): tetracycline efflux protein; tet; confers resistance to tetracycline
    905..982     +  promoter       lacIq promoter: lacI (mutant); In the lacIq allele, a single base change in the promoter boosts expression of the lacI gene about 10-fold.
   3202..3942    +  CDS            fixL (fragment): FIXL_BRADU - Experimental evidence at protein level: Swiss-Prot protein existence level 1. Putative oxygen sensor; modulates the activity of FixJ, a transcriptional activator of nitrogen fixation fixK gene. FixL probably acts as a kinase that phosphorylates FixJ. From Bradyrhizobium diazoefficiens (strain JCM 10833 / BCRC 13528 / IAM 13628 / NBRC 14792 / USDA 110).
   3960..4574    +  CDS            fixJ: FIXJ_BRADU - Protein inferred from homology: Swiss-Prot protein existence level 3. FixJ, when activated by FixL, induces the expression of both nifA, required for activation of classical nif and fix genes, and fixK, required for FixN activation. From Bradyrhizobium diazoefficiens (strain JCM 10833 / BCRC 13528 / IAM 13628 / NBRC 14792 / USDA 110).
   4618..4909    +  CDS            TcR (fragment): tetracycline efflux protein; tet; confers resistance to tetracycline
   4981..5361    -  CDS            YPB1_ECOLX: Protein predicted: Swiss-Prot protein existence level 4. From Escherichia coli.
   5378..5569    +  CDS            rop: Rop protein, which maintains plasmids at low copy number; rop
   5671..5810    +  misc_feature   bom: basis of mobility region from pBR322
   5996..6584    -  rep_origin     ori: high-copy-number ColE1/pMB1/pBR322/pUC origin of replication
   6706..7521    +  CDS            KanR: aminoglycoside phosphotransferase; aph(3')-Ia; confers resistance to kanamycin in bacteria or G418 (Geneticin®) in eukaryotes
   7530..7587    -  promoter       AmpR promoter (fragment): bla
   7640..14      -  rep_origin     f1 ori (across the origin) (sequence partly withheld): f1 bacteriophage origin of replication; arrow indicates direction of (+) strand synthesis
