[The description below was written by a language model from this plasmid's Addgene catalogue record and pLannotate feature annotations shown in this document.]
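Description:
pDmDERusk is an empty-backbone bacterial expression vector of about 8 kb, designed for red-light-induced gene expression in E. coli. It is maintained through a ColE1/pMB1-type origin accompanied by the rop gene and the pBR322 bom region, an arrangement that normally moderates copy number, although the record lists copy number as unknown. Selection is by kanamycin through an aph(3')-Ia cassette. An f1 phage origin is also present, and two short tetracycline-resistance fragments appear to be non-functional remnants of the parental backbone.

The light-control module is built on the FixL/FixJ two-component system of Bradyrhizobium diazoefficiens. The feature table identifies a lacIq promoter followed, after a roughly 2.2 kb unannotated stretch, by a fragment of fixL and then the complete response regulator gene fixJ on the same strand. The partial fixL match fits a chimeric sensor histidine kinase in which the FixL kinase portion is joined to a heterologous red-light photosensor. However, the annotation does not identify the sensor domain or anything else in the unannotated region, so its identity cannot be stated from the record. The promoter that responds to FixJ and drives the target gene is likewise not annotated.

On the opposite strand sits a pET-style cloning region with a T7 gene 10 ribosome binding site, His-tag fragments, a thrombin site, the T7 tag leader and a T7 terminator. A gene of interest can be inserted here, with Gibson assembly given as the cloning method. The associated publication concerns exploiting the kinase-phosphatase duality of histidine kinases to shape two-component signalling, and the plasmid serves as a platform for optogenetic control of bacterial expression.
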