Addgene plasmid #213702: pDmDERusk
Purpose: (Empty Backbone) Vector for red-light-induced bacterial gene expression
Depositing lab: Andreas Moeglich. Depositing organization: Universitaet Bayreuth. Publication: Leveraging the histidine kinase-phosphatase duality to sculpt two-component signaling. Meier SSM, Multamaki E, Ranzani AT, Takala H, Moglich A. Nat Commun. 2024 Jun 10;15(1):4876. doi: 10.1038/s41467-024-49251-8. PubMed 38858359.
Backbone
  Vector backbone: pDmDERusk
  Backbone size (bp): 8058
  Vector type: Bacterial Expression
Growth in bacteria
  Bacterial resistance: Kanamycin, 50 μg/mL
  Growth temperature: 37°C
  Growth strain: DH5alpha
  Copy number: Unknown
Gene/Insert
  Cloning method: Gibson Cloning
Terms and licenses: Academic/Nonprofit Terms; Industry Terms: Not Available to Industry
How to cite: pDmDERusk was a gift from Andreas Moeglich (Addgene plasmid # 213702 ; http://n2t.net/addgene:213702 ; RRID:Addgene_213702)
